Addgene plasmid #235859: pME_Cp_0_3IEE_001_atpE-ycf12_IEE_Cr
Purpose: atpE-ycf12 IEE Chlamydomonas reinhardtii
Depositing lab: Tobias Erb. Depositing organization: Max Planck Institute for Terrestrial Microbiology. Publication: A modular high-throughput approach for advancing synthetic biology in the chloroplast of Chlamydomonas. Inckemann RM, Chotel T, Burgis M, Brinkmann CK, Andreas L, Baumann J, Sharma P, Klose M, Barrett J, Ries F, Paczia N, Glatter T, Mackinder LCM, Willmund F, Erb TJ. Nat Plants. 2025 Nov;11(11):2332-2349. doi: 10.1038/s41477-025-02126-2. Epub 2025 Nov 3. PubMed 41184475.
Backbone
  Vector backbone: pME_Cp_UAV_GFP
  Backbone size w/o insert (bp): 2101
  Vector type: Synthetic Biology
Growth in bacteria
  Bacterial resistance: Chloramphenicol, 25 μg/mL
  Growth temperature: 37°C
  Growth strain: DH5alpha
  Copy number: High Copy
Gene/Insert
  Gene/Insert name: atpE-ycf12 IEE
  Species: Chlamydomonas reinhardtii
  Insert size (bp): 202
  Mutation: none
  Cloning method: Restriction Enzyme; 5′ cloning site BsaI (destroyed during cloning); 3′ cloning site BsaI (destroyed during cloning)
  Sequencing primers: 5′ CGTATCACGAGGCAGAATTTC; 3′ CCTGCATAACGCGAAGTAATC
Terms and licenses: Academic/Nonprofit Terms; Industry Terms: Not Available to Industry
Depositor comments: Please visit https://doi.org/10.1101/2024.05.08.593163 for bioRxiv preprint.
How to cite: pME_Cp_0_3IEE_001_atpE-ycf12_IEE_Cr was a gift from Tobias Erb (Addgene plasmid # 235859 ; http://n2t.net/addgene:235859 ; RRID:Addgene_235859)
