[The description below was written by a language model from this plasmid's Addgene catalogue record and pLannotate feature annotations shown in this document.]
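Description:
pME_Cp_0_3IEE_001_atpE-ycf12_IEE_Cr is a small (about 2.3 kb) synthetic-biology part plasmid from a modular cloning toolkit for engineering the chloroplast of Chlamydomonas reinhardtii. It is built on the pME_Cp_UAV_GFP backbone, whose name suggests a universal acceptor vector with a GFP dropout. The 202 bp insert was introduced through BsaI sites that were destroyed in the process. The plasmid is maintained in E. coli from a high-copy ColE1/pUC-type origin and selected with chloramphenicol through a cat gene driven by its native cat promoter. The backbone otherwise resembles a minimal BioBrick-style part carrier. BioBrick prefix and suffix sequences flank the insert position, and several bacterial transcription terminators (the his operon terminator, a putative bacterial terminator and lambda t0) insulate the part from the origin and the resistance cassette.

The payload is the atpE-ycf12 IEE from the C. reinhardtii chloroplast genome, recorded without mutation. It was not recognised by the automated annotation and corresponds to the unannotated stretch of roughly 230 bp between the prefix and suffix. IEE most likely stands for intercistronic expression element, a sequence taken from between two plastid genes that directs processing of polycistronic transcripts so that downstream cistrons are stably expressed, although the record does not spell out the abbreviation. The plasmid carries no promoter, coding sequence or chloroplast selection marker for the alga. It serves as a stored basic part, apparently a level 0 part judging by the name, intended to be combined with other toolkit modules when assembling multigene, operon-like constructs for chloroplast expression.
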