Features (pLannotate 1.2.2; 8 found; start..end, strand, type, name):
    275..863     +  rep_origin     ori: high-copy-number ColE1/pMB1/pBR322/pUC origin of replication
   1058..1115    -  terminator     his operon terminator: This putative transcriptin terminator from the E. coli his operon has a 2-bp deletion introduced during synthesis. Its efficiency has not been determined.
   1116..1135    -  misc_feature   BioBrick suffix: universal suffix for all parts
   1370..1391    -  misc_feature   BioBrick prefix: BioBrick prefix for parts that do not start with "ATG"
   1394..1437    +  terminator     bacterial terminator: putative bacterial transcription terminator
   1523..1620    +  promoter       cat promoter: promoter of the E. coli cat gene encoding chloramphenicol acetyltransferase
   1621..2277    +  CDS            cat: CAT_ECOLX - Experimental evidence at protein level: Swiss-Prot protein existence level 1. This enzyme is an effector of chloramphenicol resistance in bacteria. From Escherichia coli. This protein is used as a marker in many commonly used cloning vectors, such as pACYC184.
   2301..92      +  terminator     lambda t0 terminator (across the origin): transcription terminator from phage lambda
>Addgene plasmid #235859 | pME_Cp_0_3IEE_001_atpE-ycf12_IEE_Cr | addgene full sequence | sequence record 471460 | Addgene NGS Result
TCCTGTTGATAGATCCAGTAATGACCTCAGAACTCCATCTGGATTTGTTCAGAACGCTCGGTTGCCGCCG
GGCGTTTTTTATTGGTGAGAATCCAAGCCTCGAGCTGTCAGACCAAGTTTACTCATATATACTTTAGATT
GATTTAAAACTTCATTTTTAATTTAAAAGGATCTAGGTGAAGATCCTTTTTGATAATCTCATGACCAAAA
TCCCTTAACGTGAGTTTTCGTTCCACTGAGCGTCAGACCCCGTAGAAAAGATCAAAGGATCTTCTTGAGA
TCCTTTTTTTCTGCGCGTAATCTGCTGCTTGCAAACAAAAAAACCACCGCTACCAGCGGTGGTTTGTTTG
CCGGATCAAGAGCTACCAACTCTTTTTCCGAAGGTAACTGGCTTCAGCAGAGCGCAGATACCAAATACTG
TTCTTCTAGTGTAGCCGTAGTTAGGCCACCACTTCAAGAACTCTGTAGCACCGCCTACATACCTCGCTCT
GCTAATCCTGTTACCAGTGGCTGCTGCCAGTGGCGATAAGTCGTGTCTTACCGGGTTGGACTCAAGACGA
TAGTTACCGGATAAGGCGCAGCGGTCGGGCTGAACGGGGGGTTCGTGCACACAGCCCAGCTTGGAGCGAA
CGACCTACACCGAACTGAGATACCTACAGCGTGAGCTATGAGAAAGCGCCACGCTTCCCGAAGGGAGAAA
GGCGGACAGGTATCCGGTAAGCGGCAGGGTCGGAACAGGAGAGCGCACGAGGGAGCTTCCAGGGGGAAAC
GCCTGGTATCTTTATAGTCCTGTCGGGTTTCGCCACCTCTGACTTGAGCGTCGATTTTTGTGATGCTCGT
CAGGGGGGCGGAGCCTGTGGAAAAACGCCAGCAACGCGGCCTTTTTACGGTTCCTGGCCTTTTGCTGGCC
TTTTGCTCACATGTTCTTTCCTGCGTTATCCCCTGATTCTGTGGATAACCGTATTACCGCCTTTGAGTGA
GCTGATACCGCTCGCCGCAGCCGAACGACCGAGCGCAGCGAGTCAGTGAGCGAGGAAGCCTGCATAACGC
GAAGTAATCTTTTCGGTTTTAAAGAAAAAGGGCAGGGTGGTGACACCTTGCCCTTTTTTGCCGGACTGCA
GCGGCCGCTACTAGTCGCGATGAGTGGTCTCACATTATGAAAAATTTTTTTTTATATACAAAATCAAAAA
GTAACAAGAACATAAACTTTAAATAATGTTAGATCTATGTATTTACCCAAAGAGTATACTGTTCAACTCT
ATCAGACTTGAATAGCTCTAGATAATTTTACAAACCCTCTAATAGGAACATATACTACTTTCTTATTAGG
GATTTGTTGATAAGTTGAAAAGTACGAGACCACTCATCGCTCTAGAAGCGGCCGCGAATTCCAGAAATCA
TCCTTAGCGAAAGCTAAGGATTTTTTTTATCTGAAATTCTGCCTCGTGATACGCCTATTTTTATAGGTTA
ATGTCATGATAATAATGGTTTCTTAGACGTCAGGTGGCACTCGAGTTGATCGGGCACGTAAGAGGTTCCA
ACTTTCACCATAATGAAATAAGATCACTACCGGGCGTATTTTTTGAGTTATCGAGATTTTCAGGAGCTAA
GGAAGCTAAAATGGAGAAAAAAATCACTGGATATACCACCGTTGATATATCCCAATGGCATCGTAAAGAA
CATTTTGAGGCATTTCAGTCAGTTGCTCAATGTACCTATAACCAGACCGTTCAGCTGGATATTACGGCCT
TTTTAAAGACCGTAAAGAAAAATAAGCACAAGTTTTATCCGGCCTTTATTCACATTCTTGCCCGCCTGAT
GAATGCTCATCCGGAATTTCGTATGGCAATGAAAGACGGTGAGCTGGTGATATGGGATAGTGTTCACCCT
TGTTACACCGTTTTCCATGAGCAAACTGAAACGTTTTCATCACTCTGGAGTGAATACCACGACGATTTCC
GGCAGTTTCTACACATATATTCGCAAGATGTGGCGTGTTACGGTGAAAACCTGGCCTATTTCCCTAAAGG
GTTTATTGAGAATATGTTTTTCGTATCAGCCAATCCCTGGGTGAGTTTCACCAGTTTTGATTTAAACGTG
GCCAATATGGACAACTTCTTCGCCCCCGTTTTCACCATGGGCAAATATTATACGCAAGGCGACAAGGTGC
TGATGCCGCTGGCGATTCAGGTTCATCATGCCGTTTGTGATGGCTTCCATGTCGGCAGAATGCTTAATGA
ATTACAACAGTACTGCGACGAGTGGCAGGGCGGGGCGTAATTTGATATCGAGCTCGCTTGGAC
